Addgene plasmid #32504: pSG5-NRBP-HA
Depositing lab: John Groffen & Nora Heisterkamp. Depositing organization: Children's Hospital Los Angeles. Publication: Interaction of the small GTPase Rac3 with NRBP, a protein with a kinase-homology domain. De Langhe S, Haataja L, Senadheera D, Groffen J, Heisterkamp N. Int J Mol Med. 2002 May;9(5):451-9. PubMed 11956649.
Backbone
  Vector backbone: pSG5
  Backbone manufacturer: Agilent
  Backbone size w/o insert (bp): 4100
  Vector type: Mammalian Expression
Growth in bacteria
  Bacterial resistance: Ampicillin, 100 μg/mL
  Growth temperature: 37°C
  Growth strain: DH5alpha
  Copy number: High Copy
Gene/Insert
  Gene/Insert name: NRBP (alt name: NRBP1 nuclear receptor binding protein 1)
  Species: H. sapiens (human)
  Insert size (bp): 2200
  GenBank ID: NM_013392.2
  Entrez Gene: NRBP1 (a.k.a. BCON3, MADM, MUDPNP, NRBP)
  Tag / fusion protein: HA (N terminal on insert)
  Cloning method: Restriction Enzyme; 5′ cloning site NotI (unknown if destroyed); 3′ cloning site XhoI (unknown if destroyed)
  Sequencing primers: 5′ T7
Terms and licenses: Academic/Nonprofit Terms; Industry Terms: Not Available to Industry
How to cite: pSG5-NRBP-HA was a gift from John Groffen & Nora Heisterkamp (Addgene plasmid # 32504 ; http://n2t.net/addgene:32504 ; RRID:Addgene_32504)
