[The description below was written by a language model from this plasmid's Addgene catalogue record.]
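Description:
pSG5-NRBP-HA is a mammalian expression plasmid built on the commercial pSG5 backbone (about 4.1 kb without insert). It is propagated in E. coli as a high-copy plasmid under ampicillin selection. The record lists no mammalian selection marker, which fits the usual use of pSG5-type vectors for transient transfection rather than stable line generation. No feature table is provided, so the promoter and other regulatory elements are not explicitly stated. pSG5 is generally known as a vector that drives expression from the SV40 early promoter, with a beta-globin intron and an SV40 polyadenylation signal. It also carries a T7 promoter upstream of the cloning site that permits in vitro transcription, which is consistent with T7 being listed as the 5′ sequencing primer.

The payload is an approximately 2.2 kb human cDNA encoding NRBP1 (nuclear receptor binding protein 1, also known as NRBP, MADM, BCON3 or MUDPNP). It was inserted by restriction cloning between NotI and XhoI sites, and the record does not say whether these sites remain intact. The protein carries an HA epitope tag, recorded as N-terminal on the insert despite the order of the plasmid name, which allows detection and immunoprecipitation with anti-HA antibodies. NRBP1 is an adaptor-like protein with a kinase-homology domain, and the associated publication concerns its interaction with the small GTPase Rac3. The construct therefore suits expression of tagged NRBP1 in mammalian cells for co-immunoprecipitation, localisation and other protein-interaction studies.
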