>Addgene plasmid #32504 | pSG5-NRBP-HA | addgene partial sequence | sequence record 42609 | T7 5'-TAATACGACTCACTATAGGG-3'
TACCCATACGATGTTCCAGATTACGCTAGCTTGGGTGGTCATATGGCCATGGAGGCCCCGGGGATCCGAA
TTCGCGGCCGCGTCGACGCGGAGCGCAGCTGTGAGGGAGTCGCTGTGATCCGGGGCCCCGGAACCCGAGC
TGGAGCTGAAGCGCAGGCTGCGGGGCGCGGAGTCGGGAGTGCAGGCCTGAGTGTTCCTTCCAGCATGTCG
GAGGGGGAGTCCCAGACAGTACTTAGCAGTGGCTCAGACCCAAAGGTAGAATCCTCATCTTCAGCTCCTG
GCCTGACATCAGTGTCACCTCCTGTGACCTCCACAACCTCAGCTGCTTCCCCAGAGGAAGAAGAAGAAAG
TGAAGATGAGTCTGAGATTTTGGAAGAGTCGCCCTGTGGGCGCTGGCAGAAGAGGCGAGAAGAGGTGAAT
CAACGGAATGTACCAGGTATTGACAGTGCATACCTGGCCATGGATACAGAGGAAGGTGTAGAGGTTGTGT
GGAATGAGGTACAGTTCTCTGAACGCAAGAACTACAAGCTGCAGGAGGAAAAGGTTCGTGCTGTGTTTGA
TAATCTGATTCAATTGGAGCATCTTAACATTGTTAAGTTTCACAAATATTGGGCTGACATTAAAGAGAAC
AAGGCCAGGGTCATTTTTATCACAGAATACATGTCATCTGGGAGTCTGAAGCAATTTCTGAAGAAGACCA
AAAAGAACCACAAGACGATGAATGAAAAGGCATGGAAGCGTTGGTGCACACAAATCCTCTCTGCCCTAAG
CTACCTGCACTCCTGTGACCCCCCCATCATCCATGGGAACCTGACCTGTGACACCATCTTCATCCAGCAC
AACGGACTCATCAAGATTGGCTCTGTGGCTCCTGACACTATCAACAATCA
